>Addgene plasmid #49186 | pBSFI-myr-akt1 | depositor full sequence | sequence record 72748 | pBSFI-myr-akt1 sequence 4477 bps
AGCTGGCCATTACGGCCGCGGCCGCCTCTAGAGGATCTGGTACCACGCGTATCGATAAGCTTATGGGGAG
CAGCAAGAGCAAGCCCAAGTCTAGAATGAACGACGTAGCCATTGTGAAGGAGGGCTGGCTGCACAAACGA
GGGGAATATATTAAAACCTGGCGGCCACGCTACTTCCTCCTCAAGAACGATGGCACCTTTATTGGCTACA
AGGAACGGCCTCAGGATGTGGATCAGCGAGAGTCCCCACTCAACAACTTCTCAGTGGCACAATGCCAGCT
GATGAAGACAGAGCGGCCAAGGCCCAACACCTTTATCATCCGCTGCCTGCAGTGGACCACAGTCATTGAG
CGCACCTTCCATGTGGAAACGCCTGAGGAGCGGGAAGAATGGGCCACCGCCATTCAGACTGTGGCCGATG
GACTCAAGAGGCAGGAAGAAGAGACGATGGACTTCCGATCAGGCTCACCCAGTGACAACTCAGGGGCTGA
AGAGATGGAGGTGTCCCTGGCCAAGCCCAAGCACCGTGTGACCATGAACGAGTTTGAGTACCTGAAACTA
CTGGGCAAGGGCACCTTTGGGAAAGTGATTCTGGTGAAAGAGAAGGCCACAGGCCGCTACTATGCCATGA
AGATCCTCAAGAAGGAGGTCATCGTCGCCAAGGATGAGGTTGCCCACACGCTTACTGAGAACCGTGTCCT
GCAGAACTCTAGGCATCCCTTCCTTACGGCCCTCAAGTACTCATTCCAGACCCACGACCGCCTCTGCTTT
GTCATGGAGTATGCCAACGGGGGCGAGCTCTTCTTCCACCTGTCTCGAGAGCGCGTGTTCTCCGAGGACC
GGGCCCGCTTCTATGGTGCGGAGATTGTGTCTGCCCTGGACTACTTGCACTCCGAGAAGAACGTGGTGTA
CCGGGACCTGAAGCTGGAGAACCTCATGCTGGACAAGGACGGGCACATCAAGATAACGGACTTCGGGCTG
TGCAAGGAGGGGATCAAGGATGGTGCCACTATGAAGACATTCTGCGGAACGCCGGAGTACCTGGCCCCTG
AGGTGCTGGAGGACAACGACTACGGCCGTGCAGTGGACTGGTGGGGGCTGGGCGTGGTCATGTATGAGAT
GATGTGTGGCCGCCTGCCCTTCTACAACCAGGACCACGAGAAGCTGTTCGAGCTGATCCTCATGGAGGAG
ATCCGCTTCCCGCGCACACTCGGCCCTGAGGCCAAGTCCCTGCTCTCCGGGCTGCTCAAGAAGGACCCTA
CACAGAGGCTCGGTGGGGGCTCTGAGGATGCCAAGGAGATCATGCAGCACCGGTTCTTTGCCAACATCGT
GTGGCAGGATGTGTATGAGAAGAAGCTGAGCCCACCTTTCAAGCCCCAGGTCACCTCTGAGACTGACACC
AGGTATTTCGATGAGGAGTTCACAGCTCAGATGATCACCATCACGCCGCCTGATCAAGATGACAGCATGG
AGTGTGTGGACAGTGAGCGGAGGCCGCACTTCCCCCAGTTCTCCTACTCAGCCAGTGGCACAGCCTACCC
ATACGATGTTCCAGATTACGCTTCTAGATGAATTCACGCGTAAGCTTATCGATGTCGACGGGCCCGGCCG
CCTCGGCCGTACCCAATTCGCCCTATAGTGAGTCGTATTACGCGCGCTCACTGGCCGTCGTTTTACAACG
TCGTGACTGGGAAAACCCTGGCGTTACCCAACTTAATCGCCTTGCAGCACATCCCCCTTTCGCCAGCTGG
CGTAATAGCGAAGAGGCCCGCACCGATCGCCCTTCCCAACAGTTGCGCAGCCTGAATGGCGAATGGAAAT
TGTAAGCGTTAATATTTTGTTAAAATTCGCGTTAAATTTTTGTTAAATCAGCTCATTTTTTTAACCAATA
GGCCGAAATCGGCAAAATCCCTTATAAATCAAAAGATAGACCGAGATAGGGT
[37 nt withheld, positions 1943-1979]
AAAGAACGTGGACTCCAACGTCAAAGG
[49 nt withheld, positions 2007-2055]
T
[91 nt withheld, positions 2057-2147]
G
[124 nt withheld, positions 2149-2272]
CAGGTGGCACTTTTCGGGGAAATGTGCGCGGAACCCCTATTTGTTTATTTTTCTAAATACATTCAAATAT
GTATCCGCTCATGAGACAATAACCCTGATAAATGCTTCAATAATATTGAAAAAGGAAGAGTATGAGTATT
CAACATTTCCGTGTCGCCCTTATTCCCTTTTTTGCGGCATTTTGCCTTCCTGTTTTTGCTCACCCAGAAA
CGCTGGTGAAAGTAAAAGATGCTGAAGATCAGTTGGGTGCACGAGTGGGTTACATCGAACTGGATCTCAA
CAGCGGTAAGATCCTTGAGAGTTTTCGCCCCGAAGAACGTTTTCCAATGATGAGCACTTTTAAAGTTCTG
CTATGTGGCGCGGTATTATCCCGTATTGACGCCGGGCAAGAGCAACTCGGTCGCCGCATACACTATTCTC
AGAATGACTTGGTTGAGTACTCACCAGTCACAGAAAAGCATCTTACGGATGGCATGACAGTAAGAGAATT
ATGCAGTGCTGCCATAACCATGAGTGATAACACTGCGGCCAACTTACTTCTGACAACGATCGGAGGACCG
AAGGAGCTAACCGCTTTTTTGCACAACATGGGGGATCATGTAACTCGCCTTGATCGTTGGGAACCGGAGC
TGAATGAAGCCATACCAAACGACGAGCGTGACACCACGATGCCTGTAGCAATGGCAACAACGTTGCGCAA
ACTATTAACTGGCGAACTACTTACTCTAGCTTCCCGGCAACAATTAATAGACTGGATGGAGGCGGATAAA
GTTGCAGGACCACTTCTGCGCTCGGCCCTTCCGGCTGGCTGGTTTATTGCTGATAAATCTGGAGCCGGTG
AGCGTGGGTCTCGCGGTATCATTGCAGCACTGGGGCCAGATGGTAAGCCCTCCCGTATCGTAGTTATCTA
CACGACGGGGAGTCAGGCAACTATGGATGAACGAAATAGACAGATCGCTGAGATAGGTGCCTCACTGATT
AAGCATTGGTAACTGTCAGACCAAGTTTACTCATATATACTTTAGATTGATTTAAAACTTCATTTTTAAT
TTAAAAGGATCTAGGTGAAGATCCTTTTTGATAATCTCATGACCAAAATCCCTTAACGTGAGTTTTCGTT
CCACTGAGCGTCAGACCCCGTAGAAAAGATCAAAGGATCTTCTTGAGATCCTTTTTTTCTGCGCGTAATC
TGCTGCTTGCAAACAAAAAAACCACCGCTACCAGCGGTGGTTTGTTTGCCGGATCAAGAGCTACCAACTC
TTTTTCCGAAGGTAACTGGCTTCAGCAGAGCGCAGATACCAAATACTGTCCTTCTAGTGTAGCCGTAGTT
AGGCCACCACTTCAAGAACTCTGTAGCACCGCCTACATACCTCGCTCTGCTAATCCTGTTACCAGTGGCT
GCTGCCAGTGGCGATAAGTCGTGTCTTACCGGGTTGGACTCAAGACGATAGTTACCGGATAAGGCGCAGC
GGTCGGGCTGAACGGGGGGTTCGTGCACACAGCCCAGCTTGGAGCGAACGACCTACACCGAACTGAGATA
CCTACAGCGTGAGCTATGAGAAAGCGCCACGCTTCCCGAAGGGAGAAAGGCGGACAGGTATCCGGTAAGC
GGCAGGGTCGGAACAGGAGAGCGCACGAGGGAGCTTCCAGGGGGAAACGCCTGGTATCTTTATAGTCCTG
TCGGGTTTCGCCACCTCTGACTTGAGCGTCGATTTTTGTGATGCTCGTCAGGGGGGCGGAGCCTATGGAA
AAACGCCAGCAACGCGGCCTTTTTACGGTTCCTGGCCTTTTGCTGGCCTTTTGCTCACATGTTCTTTCCT
GCGTTATCCCCTGATTCTGTGGATAACCGTATTACCGCCTTTGAGTGAGCTGATACCGCTCGCCGCAGCC
GAACGACCGAGCGCAGCGAGTCAGTGAGCGAGGAAGCGGAAGAGCGCCCAATACGCAAACCGCCTCTCCC
CGCGCGTTGGCCGATTCATTAATGCAGCTGGCACGACAGGTTTCCCGACTGGAAAGCGGGCAGTGAGCGC
AACGCAATTAATGTGAGTTAGCTCACTCATTAGGCACCCCAGGCTTTACACTTTATGCTTCCGGCTCGTA
TGTTGTGTGGAATTGTGAGCGGATAACAATTTCACACAGGAAACAGCTATGACCATGATTACGCCAAGCT
CGAAATTAACCCTCACTAAAGGGAACAAAAGCTGG
Features (pLannotate 1.2.2; 14 found; start..end, strand, type, name):
     63..83      +  CDS            myr: N-myristoylation signal from Src kinase (Pellman et al., 1985; Kaplan et al., 1988)
     96..1535    +  CDS            Akt1: AKT1_MOUSE - Also known as Akt, Rac. Experimental evidence at protein level: Swiss-Prot protein existence level 1. AKT1 is one of 3 closely related serine/threonine-protein kinases (AKT1, AKT2 and AKT3) called the AKT kinase, and which regulate many processes including metabolism, proliferation, cell survival, growth and angiogenesis. This is mediated through serine and/or threonine phosphorylation of a range of downstream substrates. Over 100 substrate candidates have been reported so far, but for most of them, no isoform specificity has been reported (PubMed:11882383, PubMed:21620960, PubMed
   1536..1563    +  CDS            3xHA (fragment): three tandem HA epitope tags
   1632..1650    -  promoter       T7 promoter: promoter for bacteriophage T7 RNA polymerase
   1658..1813    +  CDS            lacZα (fragment): LacZα fragment of β-galactosidase; lacZ fragment
   1817..2272    -  rep_origin     f1 ori (sequence partly withheld): f1 bacteriophage origin of replication; arrow indicates direction of (+) strand synthesis
   2299..2403    +  promoter       AmpR promoter: bla
   2404..3264    +  CDS            AmpR: β-lactamase; bla; confers resistance to ampicillin, carbenicillin, and related antibiotics
   3435..4023    +  rep_origin     ori: high-copy-number ColE1/pMB1/pBR322/pUC origin of replication
   4206..4298    +  CDS            lacI (fragment): lac repressor; lacI; The lac repressor binds to the lac operator to inhibit transcription in E. coli. This inhibition can be relieved by adding lactose or isopropyl-β-D-thiogalactopyranoside (IPTG).
   4311..4332    +  protein_bind   CAP binding site: CAP binding activates transcription in the presence of cAMP. E. coli catabolite activator protein
   4347..4377    +  promoter       lac promoter: promoter for the E. coli lac operon
   4385..4401    +  protein_bind   lac operator: The lac repressor binds to the lac operator to inhibit transcription in E. coli. This inhibition can be relieved by adding lactose or isopropyl-β-D-thiogalactopyranoside (IPTG). lac repressor encoded by lacI
   4446..4464    +  promoter       T3 promoter: promoter for bacteriophage T3 RNA polymerase
