[The description below was written by a language model from this plasmid's Addgene catalogue record and pLannotate feature annotations shown in this document.]
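Description:
pBSFI-myr-akt1 is a roughly 4.5 kb bacterial cloning ("adaptor") plasmid carrying a membrane-targeted form of mouse Akt1. Its backbone, pBSFI, is a pBluescript SK derivative in which a different multiple cloning site was placed between the SacI and KpnI sites. It is propagated in E. coli at high copy number from a ColE1/pUC-type origin and is selected with ampicillin through the β-lactamase gene. An f1 phage origin is also present, which in principle allows single-stranded DNA production. Remnants of the Bluescript lac region flank the cloning site: a lacI fragment, the CAP binding site, the lac promoter and operator, and a lacZα fragment.

The approximately 1.5 kb insert was cloned between BamHI (destroyed during cloning) and EcoRI. It encodes the serine/threonine kinase Akt1 with the N-myristoylation signal from Src at its N terminus and an HA epitope at its C terminus; the annotation detects the HA tag as a short fragment of a 3xHA match. Myristoylation anchors the kinase to cellular membranes, a modification generally used to make Akt constitutively active.

The catalogue entry lists T7 as the promoter. In the feature table, however, the T7 promoter lies downstream of the coding sequence on the opposite strand, while the T3 and lac promoters lie upstream in the sense orientation. T3 would therefore give sense transcripts and T7 antisense ones. No eukaryotic promoter or polyadenylation signal is annotated, so the plasmid is not an expression vector for animal cells. It serves as a source of the myr-Akt1-HA cDNA for subcloning into other vectors, and the associated work concerns the determinants of Akt oncogenicity.
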