Addgene plasmid #49186: pBSFI-myr-akt1
Purpose: cDNA of Akt1 with myristyolation signal in cloning vector
Depositing lab: Peter Vogt. Depositing organization: Scripps California (The Scripps Research Institute). Publication: The akt kinase: molecular determinants of oncogenicity. Aoki M, Batista O, Bellacosa A, Tsichlis P, Vogt PK. Proc Natl Acad Sci U S A. 1998 Dec 8;95(25):14950-5. 10.1073/pnas.95.25.14950 PubMed 9843996.
Backbone
  Vector backbone: pBSFI
  Backbone size w/o insert (bp): 3000
  Total vector size (bp): 4500
  Modifications to backbone: pBSFI is based on pBluescript SK, with a different MCS inserted between SacI and KpnI
  Vector type: Adaptor Plasmid
Growth in bacteria
  Bacterial resistance: Ampicillin, 100 μg/mL
  Growth temperature: 37°C
  Growth strain: DH5alpha
  Copy number: High Copy
Gene/Insert
  Gene/Insert name: Akt1 (alt name: Akt)
  Species: M. musculus (mouse)
  Insert size (bp): 1500
  GenBank ID: NM_009652.3
  Entrez Gene: Akt1 (a.k.a. Akt, LTR-akt, PKB, PKB/Akt, PKBalpha, Rac)
  Promoter: T7
  Tag / fusion protein: myristolation signal (N terminal on insert); HA tag (C terminal on insert)
  Cloning method: Restriction Enzyme; 5′ cloning site BamHI (destroyed during cloning); 3′ cloning site EcoRI (not destroyed)
  Sequencing primers: 5′ T3; 3′ T7
Terms and licenses: Academic/Nonprofit Terms; Industry Terms: Not Available to Industry
How to cite: pBSFI-myr-akt1 was a gift from Peter Vogt (Addgene plasmid # 49186 ; http://n2t.net/addgene:49186 ; RRID:Addgene_49186)
