>Addgene plasmid #49186 | pBSFI-myr-akt1 | addgene partial sequence | sequence record 74601 | M13-Reverse
AGGGAACAAAAGCTGGAGCTGGCCATTACGGCCGCGGCCGCCTCTAGAGGATCTGGTACCACGCGTATCG
ATAAGCTTATGGGGAGCAGCAAGAGCAAGCCCAAGTCTAGAATGAACGACGTAGCCATTGTGAAGGAGGG
CTGGCTGCACAAACGAGGGGAATATATTAAAACCTGGCGGCCACGCTACTTCCTCCTCAAGAACGATGGC
ACCTTTATTGGCTACAAGGAACGGCCTCAGGATGTGGATCAGCGAGAGTCCCCACTCAACAACTTCTCAG
TGGCACAATGCCAGCTGATGAAGACAGAGCGGCCAAGGCCCAACACCTTTATCATCCGCTGCCTGCAGTG
GACCACAGTCATTGAGCGCACCTTCCATGTGGAAACGCCTGAGGAGCGGGAAGAATGGGCCACCGCCATT
CAGACTGTGGCCGATGGACTCAAGAGGCAGGAAGAAGAGACGATGGACTTCCGATCAGGCTCACCCAGTG
ACAACTCAGGGGCTGAAGAGATGGAGGTGTCCCTGGCCAAGCCCAAGCACCGTGTGACCATGAACGAGTT
TGAGTACCTGAAACTACTGGGCAAGGGCACCTTTGGGAAAGTGATTCTGGTGAAAGAGAAGGCCACAGGC
CGCTACTATGCCATGAAGATCCTCAAGAAGGAGGTCATCGTCGCCAAGGATGAGGTTGCCCACACGCTTA
CTGAGAACCGTGTCCTGCAGAACTCTAGGCATCCCTTCCTTACGGCCCTCAAGTACTCATTCCAGACCCA
CGACCGCCTCTGCTTTGTCATGGAGTATGCCAACGGGGGCGAGCTCTTCTTCCACCTGTCTCGAGAGCGC
GTGTTCTCCGAGGACCGGGCCCGCTTCTATGGTGCGGAGATTGTGTCTGCCCTGGACTACTTGCACTCC
