>Addgene plasmid #49186 | pBSFI-myr-akt1 | addgene partial sequence | sequence record 75183 | T7 5'-TAATACGACTCACTATAGGG-3'
GTCGACATCGATAAGCTTACGCGTGAATTCATCTAGAAGCGTAATCTGGAACATCGTATGGGTAGGCTGT
GCCACTGGCTGAGTAGGAGAACTGGGGGAAGTGCGGCCTCCGCTCACTGTCCACACACTCCATGCTGTCA
TCTTGATCAGGCGGCGTGATGGTGATCATCTGAGCTGTGAACTCCTCATCGAAATACCTGGTGTCAGTCT
CAGAGGTGACCTGGGGCTTGAAAGGTGGGCTCAGCTTCTTCTCATACACATCCTGCCACACGATGTTGGC
AAAGAACCGGTGCTGCATGATCTCCTTGGCATCCTCAGAGCCCCCACCGAGCCTCTGTGTAGGGTCCTTC
TTGAGCAGCCCGGAGAGCAGGGACTTGGCCTCAGGGCCGAGTGTGCGCGGGAAGCGGATCTCCTCCATGA
GGATCAGCTCGAACAGCTTCTCGTGGTCCTGGTTGTAGAAGGGCAGGCGGCCACACATCATCTCATACAT
GACCACGCCCAGCCCCCACCAGTCCACTGCACGGCCGTAGTCGTTGTCCTCCAGCACCTCAGGGGCCAGG
TACTCCGGCGTTCCGCAGAATGTCTTCATAGTGGCACCATCCTTGATCCCCTCCTTGCACAGCCCGAAGT
CCGTTATCTTGATGTGCCCGTCCTTGTCCAGCATGAGGTTCTCCAGCTTCAGGTCCCGGTACACCACGTT
CTTCTCGGAGTGCAAGTAGTCCAGGGCAGACACAATCTCCGCACCATAGAAGCGGGCCCGGTCCTCGGAG
AACACGCGCTCTCGAGACAGGTGGAAGAAGAGCTCGCCCCCGTTGGCATACTCCATGACAAAGCAGAGGC
GGTCGTGGGTCTGGAATGAGTAC
